>Addgene plasmid #69180 | LD205 | depositor full sequence | sequence record 128283 | LD205 sequence 7624 bps
CTAAATTGTAAGCGTTAATATTTTGTTAAAATTCGCGTTAAATTTTTGTTAAATCAGCTCATTTTTTAAC
CAATAGGCCGAAATCGGCAAAATCCCTTATAAATCAAAAGAATAGACCGAGATAGGGT
[37 nt withheld, positions 129-165]
AAAGAACGTGGACTCCAACGTCAAAGG
[49 nt withheld, positions 193-241]
T
[91 nt withheld, positions 243-333]
G
[124 nt withheld, positions 335-458]
CCCATTCGCCATTCAGGCTGCGCAACTGTTGGGAAGGGCGATCGGTGCGGGCCTCTTCGCTATTACGCCA
GCTGGCGAAAGGGGGATGTGCTGCAAGGCGATTAAGTTGGGTAACGCCAGGGTTTTCCCAGTCACGACGT
TGTAAAACGACGGCCAGTGAGCGCGCGTAATACGACTCACTATAGGGCGAATTGGAGCTCCACCGCGGCA
GTGAGAAGTATTTCTGGTTTGAGCATAATAAGACGCCTATTCCGTGGAATTACCCAGTAGGTGTTTTGTT
TGACTGCCTAGCCGGAAAAAGCGCTACTTTTACCACCTCTTTTGAGAACCAGGTAAAGGATGTTCTCACT
TTTTTGAGAATTCACTTGGTTATGGGCGATTCGTTGCCACCAACTATCATTCCCATCGCATCTAGCAAAA
CGCAAGCGGAAAAGTTTTGGTTTCACCAATGGAAACAAGTTTGCTTCATACTGAATGGTTCCTCAAAAGC
TATTATGTCTTTATCGGTCAACGAAGCTCGAAAATTTTGGGGCAGTGTTATTACGAGAAATTTCCAAGAT
TTCATTGAAATATCTAACAAGATAAGTTCATCAAGACCGCGACATATACCGCTCATCATTCAAACCTCAA
GGACATCAGGAACTTTTCGAATATCACAACCAACTATCAGTATGACTGGAGTCAATCCTACGTTGAAGGA
TATTGAAGGCGATATTCTGGACGTAAAGGAAGGAATCAATGGTAATGATGTCATGGTTATTTGTCAAGGA
ATTGAAATTCCTTGGCATATGCTCCTGTATGATTTGTATTCTAAATTGCGAAGTTTTGATGGCTTTTTGT
ACATAACTCTTGTTCCTATAAAAGGCGGCGATAAAGCTTCCTCTGAGCTCGCTTCGTACGCTGCAGGTCG
ACGGATCGGTGACGGTGCTGGTTTAATTAACATGTCTAAAGGTGAAGAATTATTCACTGGTGTTGTCCCA
ATTTTGGTTGAATTAGATGGTGATGTTAATGGTCACAAATTTTCTGTCTCCGGTGAAGGTGAAGGTGATG
CTACTTACGGTAAATTGACCTTAAAATTTATTTGTACTACTGGTAAATTGCCAGTTCCATGGCCAACCTT
AGTCACTACTTTAACTTATGGTGTTCAATGTTTTTCTAGATACCCAGATCATATGAAACAACATGACTTT
TTCAAGTCTGCCATGCCAGAAGGTTATGTTCAAGAAAGAACTATTTTTTTCAAAGATGACGGTAACTACA
AGACCAGAGCTGAAGTCAAGTTTGAAGGTGATACCTTAGTTAATAGAATCGAATTAAAAGGTATTGATTT
TAAAGAAGATGGTAACATTTTAGGTCACAAATTGGAATACAACTATAACTCTCACAATGTTTACATCATG
GCTGACAAACAAAAGAATGGTATCAAAGTTAACTTCAAAATTAGACACAACATTGAAGATGGTTCTGTTC
AATTAGCTGACCATTATCAACAAAATACTCCAATTGGTGATGGTCCAGTCTTGTTACCAGACAACCATTA
CTTATCCACTCAATCTGCCTTATCCAAAGATCCAAACGAAAAGAGAGACCACATGGTCTTGTTAGAATTT
GTTACTGCTGCTGGTATTACCCATGGTATTGATGAATTGTACAAAATTCCAGTTCCAACGCGTGATCTAG
AGAAGCCATTCATGTCTAAAGGTGAAGAATTATTCACTGGTGTTGTCCCAATTTTGGTTGAATTAGATGG
TGATGTTAATGGTCACAAATTTTCTGTCTCCGGTGAAGGTGAAGGTGATGCTACTTACGGTAAATTGACC
TTAAAATTTATTTGTACTACTGGTAAATTGCCAGTTCCATGGCCAACCTTAGTCACTACTTTAACTTATG
GTGTTCAATGTTTTTCTAGATACCCAGATCATATGAAACAACATGACTTTTTCAAGTCTGCCATGCCAGA
AGGTTATGTTCAAGAAAGAACTATTTTTTTCAAAGATGACGGTAACTACAAGACCAGAGCTGAAGTCAAG
TTTGAAGGTGATACCTTAGTTAATAGAATCGAATTAAAAGGTATTGATTTTAAAGAAGATGGTAACATTT
TAGGTCACAAATTGGAATACAACTATAACTCTCACAATGTTTACATCATGGCTGACAAACAAAAGAATGG
TATCAAAGTTAACTTCAAAATTAGACACAACATTGAAGATGGTTCTGTTCAATTAGCTGACCATTATCAA
CAAAATACTCCAATTGGTGATGGTCCAGTCTTGTTACCAGACAACCATTACTTATCCACTCAATCTGCCT
TATCCAAAGATCCAAACGAAAAGAGAGACCACATGGTCTTGTTAGAATTTGTTACTGCTGCTGGTATTAC
CCATGGTATGGATGAATTATATAAATAAGGCGCGCCACTTCTAAATAAGCGAATTTCTTATGATTTATGA
TTTTTATTATTAAATAAGTTATAAAAAAAATAAGTGTATACAAATTTTAAAGTGACTCTTAGGTTTTAAA
ACGAAAATTCTTATTCTTGAGTAACTCTTTCCTGTAGGTCAGGTTGCTTTCTCAGGTATAGTATGAGGTC
GCTCTTATTGACCACACCTCTACCGGCAGATCCGCTAGGGATAACAGGGTAATATAGATCTGTTTAGCTT
GCCTCGTCCCCGCCGGGTCACCCGGCCAGCGACATGGAGGCCCAGAATACCCTCCTTGACAGTCTTGACG
TGCGCAGCTCAGGGGCATGATGTGACTGTCGCCCGTACATTTAGCCCATACATCCCCATGTATAATCATT
TGCATCCATACATTTTGATGGCCGCACGGCGCGAAGCAAAAATTACGGCTCCTCGCTGCAGACCTGCGAG
CAGGGAAACGCTCCCCTCACAGACGCGTTGAATTGTCCCCACGCCGCGCCCCTGTAGAGAAATATAAAAG
GTTAGGATTTGCCACTGAGGTTCTTCTTTCATATACTTCCTTTTAAAATCTTGCTAGGATACAGTTCTCA
CATCACATCCGAACATAAACAACCATGACAGTCAACACTAAGACCTATAGTGAGAGAGCAGAAACTCATG
CCTCACCAGTAGCACAGCGATTATTTCGATTAATGGAACTGAAGAAAACCAATTTATGTGCATCAATTGA
CGTTGATACCACTAAGGAATTCCTTGAATTAATTGATAAATTAGGTCCTTATGTATGCTTAATCAAGACT
CATATTGATATAATCAATGATTTTTCCTATGAATCCACTATTGAACCATTATTAGAACTTTCACGTAAAC
ATCAATTTATGATTTTTGAAGATAGAAAATTTGCTGATATTGGTAATACCGTAAAGAAACAATATATTGG
TGGAGTTTATAAAATTAGTAGTTGGGCAGATATTACCAATGCTCATGGTGTCACTGGGAATGGAGTGGTT
GAAGGATTAAAACAGGGAGCTAAAGAAACCACCACCAACCAAGAGCCAAGAGGGTTATTGATGTTAGCTG
AATTATCATCAGTGGGATCATTAGCATATGGAGAATATTCTCAAAAAACTGTTGAAATTGCTAAATCCGA
TAAGGAATTTGTTATTGGATTTATTGCCCAACGTGATATGGGTGGCCAAGAAGAAGGATTTGATTGGCTT
ATTATGACACCTGGAGTTGGATTAGATGATAAAGGTGATGGATTAGGACAACAATATAGAACTGTTGATG
AAGTTGTTAGCACTGGAACTGATATTATCATTGTTGGTAGAGGATTGTTTGGTAAAGGAAGAGATCCAGA
TATTGAAGGTAAAAGGTATAGAAATGCTGGTTGGAATGCTTATTTGAAAAAGACTGGCCAATTATAATCA
GTACTGACAATAAAAAGATTCTTGTTTTCAAGAACTTGTCATTTGTATAGTTTTTTTATATTGTAGTTGT
TCTATTTTAATCAAATGTTAGCGTGATTTATATTTTTTTTCGCCTCGACATCATCTGCCCAGATGCGAAG
TTAAGTGCGCAGAAAGTAATATCATGCGTCAATCGTATGTGAATGCTGGTCGCTATACTGCTGTCGATTC
GATACTAACGCCGCCATCCAGTGTCGAAAACGAGCTCGAATTCATCGATGATATCAGATCCACTAGTGGC
CTATGCTAAGAGCTGTTATATACGCATTTAAAAGTGTCATTCAAATATCGCAGAAAATAACTTGGACGTT
GAAAATAGGGCCACATTTATACGGCTGCAAGAAAACTTTTACTCTCTTTCTACCAAGTTTGTTACTGCAA
TTAAATAATCTTTATCATGGGATAGCGAAACTAAAAACTCATGAGTGGAAAAGAGAGAATCGTAGTTTTT
CGAGAGCTGTTGATACTTTGGATACTTTTTTCCAAACATCTTATCAAACTCTAACTGAGGTACACCTGTA
TCGGTTTGTGTTTTATATAGCATTCCAGCGTACAGTACTTGGGCAGGAGGTAGATCATGCTTTGAAACAC
AGCAACACAACGCTTTCAATGAGCATTCCTTCAAAGCCCAAACTCCCGCTATATATTCATGCAATCGTGG
AGTTAAGCAGTTTTCTTCGATGAGAAGATTACTGAAATGAAATCTTTCCTTTTCATGCATGAACTTCCGT
GTTATTTTATTCAAGGTAGAACGGCCACATGGGTCGAATGGGGAATATTTCTCTAGTATATGTGCAAATC
TTGGCAAGTATACAATGTCAACTCCCACTCCTGCTATCTTACGTCCAATATTCCTCGATGCAAAACTCAT
CACTGGAGGCATTCAAAGCTAGCACTTATGAAATAAACGTTCATTAGAAAGCAATACTCCTGATAAGAAA
ATAGTGCTTAGCTTCTATTCAGCCTTCTTAAAGAACTAGCTTTTCTATCAAAAGTCAGATCTCTTATGAC
CGCTTGAACCTGTGGAATGTATATAAGCAGTTTTGATGTTAAGACTCGAGGGGGGGCCCGGTACCCAGCT
TTTGTTCCCTTTAGTGAGGGTTAATTGCGCGCTTGGCGTAATCATGGTCATAGCTGTTTCCTGTGTGAAA
TTGTTATCCGCTCACAATTCCACACAACATACGAGCCGGAAGCATAAAGTGTAAAGCCTGGGGTGCCTAA
TGAGTGAGCTAACTCACATTAATTGCGTTGCGCTCACTGCCCGCTTTCCAGTCGGGAAACCTGTCGTGCC
AGCTGCATTAATGAATCGGCCAACGCGCGGGGAGAGGCGGTTTGCGTATTGGGCGCTCTTCCGCTTCCTC
GCTCACTGACTCGCTGCGCTCGGTCGTTCGGCTGCGGCGAGCGGTATCAGCTCACTCAAAGGCGGTAATA
CGGTTATCCACAGAATCAGGGGATAACGCAGGAAAGAACATGTGAGCAAAAGGCCAGCAAAAGGCCAGGA
ACCGTAAAAAGGCCGCGTTGCTGGCGTTTTTCCATAGGCTCCGCCCCCCTGACGAGCATCACAAAAATCG
ACGCTCAAGTCAGAGGTGGCGAAACCCGACAGGACTATAAAGATACCAGGCGTTTCCCCCTGGAAGCTCC
CTCGTGCGCTCTCCTGTTCCGACCCTGCCGCTTACCGGATACCTGTCCGCCTTTCTCCCTTCGGGAAGCG
TGGCGCTTTCTCATAGCTCACGCTGTAGGTATCTCAGTTCGGTGTAGGTCGTTCGCTCCAAGCTGGGCTG
TGTGCACGAACCCCCCGTTCAGCCCGACCGCTGCGCCTTATCCGGTAACTATCGTCTTGAGTCCAACCCG
GTAAGACACGACTTATCGCCACTGGCAGCAGCCACTGGTAACAGGATTAGCAGAGCGAGGTATGTAGGCG
GTGCTACAGAGTTCTTGAAGTGGTGGCCTAACTACGGCTACACTAGAAGGACAGTATTTGGTATCTGCGC
TCTGCTGAAGCCAGTTACCTTCGGAAAAAGAGTTGGTAGCTCTTGATCCGGCAAACAAACCACCGCTGGT
AGCGGTGGTTTTTTTGTTTGCAAGCAGCAGATTACGCGCAGAAAAAAAGGATCTCAAGAAGATCCTTTGA
TCTTTTCTACGGGGTCTGACGCTCAGTGGAACGAAAACTCACGTTAAGGGATTTTGGTCATGAGATTATC
AAAAAGGATCTTCACCTAGATCCTTTTAAATTAAAAATGAAGTTTTAAATCAATCTAAAGTATATATGAG
TAAACTTGGTCTGACAGTTACCAATGCTTAATCAGTGAGGCACCTATCTCAGCGATCTGTCTATTTCGTT
CATCCATAGTTGCCTGACTCCCCGTCGTGTAGATAACTACGATACGGGAGGGCTTACCATCTGGCCCCAG
TGCTGCAATGATACCGCGAGACCCACGCTCACCGGCTCCAGATTTATCAGCAATAAACCAGCCAGCCGGA
AGGGCCGAGCGCAGAAGTGGTCCTGCAACTTTATCCGCCTCCATCCAGTCTATTAATTGTTGCCGGGAAG
CTAGAGTAAGTAGTTCGCCAGTTAATAGTTTGCGCAACGTTGTTGCCATTGCTACAGGCATCGTGGTGTC
ACGCTCGTCGTTTGGTATGGCTTCATTCAGCTCCGGTTCCCAACGATCAAGGCGAGTTACATGATCCCCC
ATGTTGTGCAAAAAAGCGGTTAGCTCCTTCGGTCCTCCGATCGTTGTCAGAAGTAAGTTGGCCGCAGTGT
TATCACTCATGGTTATGGCAGCACTGCATAATTCTCTTACTGTCATGCCATCCGTAAGATGCTTTTCTGT
GACTGGTGAGTACTCAACCAAGTCATTCTGAGAATAGTGTATGCGGCGACCGAGTTGCTCTTGCCCGGCG
TCAATACGGGATAATACCGCGCCACATAGCAGAACTTTAAAAGTGCTCATCATTGGAAAACGTTCTTCGG
GGCGAAAACTCTCAAGGATCTTACCGCTGTTGAGATCCAGTTCGATGTAACCCACTCGTGCACCCAACTG
ATCTTCAGCATCTTTTACTTTCACCAGCGTTTCTGGGTGAGCAAAAACAGGAAGGCAAAATGCCGCAAAA
AAGGGAATAAGGGCGACACGGAAATGTTGAATACTCATACTCTTCCTTTTTCAATATTATTGAAGCATTT
ATCAGGGTTATTGTCTCATGAGCGGATACATATTTGAATGTATTTAGAAAAATAAACAAATAGGGGTTCC
GCGCACATTTCCCCGAAAAGTGCCAC
Features (pLannotate 1.2.2; 20 found; start..end, strand, type, name):
     30..458     -  rep_origin     f1 ori (sequence partly withheld): f1 bacteriophage origin of replication; arrow indicates direction of (+) strand synthesis
    463..618     -  CDS            lacZα (fragment): LacZα fragment of β-galactosidase; lacZ fragment
    626..644     +  promoter       T7 promoter: promoter for bacteriophage T7 RNA polymerase
    668..1348    +  CDS            ATG5 (fragment): ATG5_YEAST - Also known as APG5. Experimental evidence at protein level: Swiss-Prot protein existence level 1. Involved in cytoplasm to vacuole transport (Cvt) and autophagic vesicle formation. Autophagy is essential for maintenance of amino acid levels and protein synthesis under nitrogen starvation. Required for selective autophagic degradation of the nucleus (nucleophagy). Also required for mitophagy, which eliminates defective or superfluous mitochondria in order to fulfill cellular energy requirements and prevent excess ROS production. Conjugation with ATG12, through a ubiquitin-like conj
   1400..2113    +  CDS            GFP (S65T): GFP (S65T) is a basic (constitutively fluorescent) green fluorescent protein published in 1995, derived from Aequorea victoria.
   2150..2863    +  CDS            GFP (S65T): GFP (S65T) is a basic (constitutively fluorescent) green fluorescent protein published in 1995, derived from Aequorea victoria.
   2887..3074    +  terminator     ADH1 terminator: S. cerevisiae ADH1; transcription terminator for the S. cerevisiae alcohol dehydrogenase 1 (ADH1) gene
   3149..3492    +  promoter       TEF promoter: Ashbya gossypii TEF promoter
   3511..4299    +  CDS            URA3: PYRF_YEAST - Experimental evidence at protein level: Swiss-Prot protein existence level 1. From Saccharomyces cerevisiae (strain ATCC 204508 / S288c) (Baker's yeast).
   4311..4508    +  terminator     TEF terminator: Ashbya gossypii TEF terminator
   4700..5218    -  CDS            PPT2: PPT2_YEAST - Experimental evidence at protein level: Swiss-Prot protein existence level 1. Transfers the 4'-phosphopantetheine moiety from coenzyme A to a Ser of mitochondrial acyl-carrier-protein. From Saccharomyces cerevisiae (strain ATCC 204508 / S288c) (Baker's yeast).
   5403..5423    +  misc_feature   MCS (fragment): pBluescript multiple cloning site
   5436..5454    -  promoter       T3 promoter: promoter for bacteriophage T3 RNA polymerase
   5499..5515    -  protein_bind   lac operator: The lac repressor binds to the lac operator to inhibit transcription in E. coli. This inhibition can be relieved by adding lactose or isopropyl-β-D-thiogalactopyranoside (IPTG). lac repressor encoded by lacI
   5523..5553    -  promoter       lac promoter: promoter for the E. coli lac operon
   5568..5589    -  protein_bind   CAP binding site: CAP binding activates transcription in the presence of cAMP. E. coli catabolite activator protein
   5602..5694    -  CDS            lacI (fragment): lac repressor; lacI; The lac repressor binds to the lac operator to inhibit transcription in E. coli. This inhibition can be relieved by adding lactose or isopropyl-β-D-thiogalactopyranoside (IPTG).
   5877..6465    -  rep_origin     ori: high-copy-number ColE1/pMB1/pBR322/pUC origin of replication
   6636..7496    -  CDS            AmpR: β-lactamase; bla; confers resistance to ampicillin, carbenicillin, and related antibiotics
   7497..7601    -  promoter       AmpR promoter: bla
