[The description below was written by a language model from this plasmid's Addgene catalogue record and pLannotate feature annotations shown in this document.]
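Description:
LD205 is a yeast integration plasmid built on the Bluescript II SK+ backbone, designed to tag the endogenous Saccharomyces cerevisiae autophagy gene ATG5 with two tandem copies of GFP at its C terminus. In E. coli it is maintained as a high-copy plasmid through the ColE1/pUC-type origin and selected with ampicillin via the β-lactamase gene. The backbone also retains the f1 origin, the lacZα fragment with lac promoter/operator elements, and flanking T7 and T3 promoters. No yeast replication origin or centromere is annotated, which fits its stated use as an integrating rather than episomal construct.

The roughly 4.5 kb insert, cloned between SacII and XhoI, begins with a fragment of the ATG5 coding sequence. This is followed by two consecutive GFP open reading frames, catalogued as 2xEGFP and annotated by the feature software as GFP S65T, and then by the ADH1 terminator. No yeast promoter is annotated upstream of the ATG5 fragment, so expression of the fusion presumably depends on the native ATG5 promoter after integration. Downstream lies a selectable marker cassette in which the Ashbya gossypii TEF promoter and terminator flank URA3. The catalogue entry specifies the Candida albicans gene, although the automated annotation matched it to the S. cerevisiae homologue. The insert ends with sequence containing PPT2 in reverse orientation. The record does not explain this segment, but it may provide downstream homology to the chromosomal region, so that the ATG5 fragment and this segment together direct the cassette to the ATG5 locus. The plasmid belongs to a fluorescent tool set for yeast Atg proteins and is used to visualise Atg5 in live cells, with uracil prototrophy selecting integrants.
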