Addgene plasmid #69180: LD205
Purpose: Integration of 2GFP tag at Atg5 C terminus, use auxotrophic marker URA3(Candida albicans)
Depositing lab: Zhiping Xie. Depositing organization: Shanghai Jiao Tong University. Publication: A fluorescent tool set for yeast Atg proteins. Li D, Song JZ, Shan MH, Li SP, Liu W, Li H, Zhu J, Wang Y, Lin J, Xie Z. Autophagy. 2015;11(6):954-60. doi: 10.1080/15548627.2015.1040971. PubMed 25998947.
Backbone
  Vector backbone: Bluescript II SK+
  Vector type: Yeast Expression
Growth in bacteria
  Bacterial resistance: Ampicillin, 100 μg/mL
  Growth temperature: 37°C
  Growth strain: DH5alpha
  Copy number: High Copy
Gene/Insert
  Gene/Insert name: Atg5-2EGFP
  Species: S. cerevisiae (budding yeast)
  Insert size (bp): 4500
  Tag / fusion protein: 2xEGFP (C terminal on insert)
  Cloning method: Restriction Enzyme; 5′ cloning site SacII (not destroyed); 3′ cloning site XhoI (not destroyed)
  Sequencing primers: 5′ T7; 3′ SP6
Terms and licenses: Academic/Nonprofit Terms; Industry Terms: Not Available to Industry
How to cite: LD205 was a gift from Zhiping Xie (Addgene plasmid # 69180 ; http://n2t.net/addgene:69180 ; RRID:Addgene_69180)
