>Addgene plasmid #69180 | LD205 | addgene partial sequence | sequence record 124499 | T7 5'-TAATACGACTCACTATAGGG-3'
CGGCAGTGAGAAGTATTTCTGGTTTGAGCATAATAAGACGCCTATTCCGTGGAATTACCCAGTAGGTGTT
TTGTTTGACTGCCTAGCCGGAAAAAGCGCTACTTTTACCACCTCTTTTGAGAACCAGGTAAAGGATGTTC
TCACTTTTTTGAGAATTCACTTGGTTATGGGCGATTCGTTGCCACCAACTATCATTCCCATCGCATCTAG
CAAAACGCAAGCGGAAAAGTTTTGGTTTCACCAATGGAAACAAGTTTGCTTCATACTGAATGGTTCCTCA
AAAGCTATTATGTCTTTATCGGTCAACGAAGCTCGAAAATTTTGGGGCAGTGTTATTACGAGAAATTTCC
AAGATTTCATTGAAATATCTAACAAGATAAGTTCATCAAGACCGCGACATATACCGCTCATCATTCAAAC
CTCAAGGACATCAGGAACTTTTCGAATATCACAACCAACTATCAGTATGACTGGAGTCAATCCTACGTTG
AAGGATATTGAAGGCGATATTCTGGACGTAAAGGAAGGAATCAATGGTAATGATGTCATGGTTATTTGTC
AAGGAATTGAAATTCCTTGGCATATGCTCCTGTATGATTTGTATTCTAAATTGCGAAGTTTTGATGGCTT
TTTGTACATAACTCTTGTTCCTATAAAAGGCGGCGATAAAGCTTCCTCTGAGCTCGCTTCGTACGCTGCA
GGTCGACGGATCGGTGACGGTGCTGGTTTAATTAACATGTCTAAAGGTGAAGAATTATTCACTGGTGTTG
TCCCAATTTTGGTTGAATTAGATGGTGATGTTAATGGTCACAAATTTTCTGTCTCCGGTGAAGGTGAAGG
TGATGCTACTTACGGTAAATTGACCTTAAAATTTATTTGTACTACTGGTAAATTGCCAGTTCCATGGCCA
ACCTTAGTCACTACTTTAACTTATGGTGTTCAATGTTTTTCTAGATACCCAGATCATATGAAACAACATG
ACTTTTTCAAGTCTGCCATGCCAGAAGGTTATGTTCAAGAAAGAACTATTTTTTT
