>Addgene plasmid #69180 | LD205 | addgene partial sequence | sequence record 124500 | pHybLex_rev 5'-GAGTCACTTTAAAATTTGTATACAC-3'
TTTTTATAACTTATTTAATAATAAAAATCATAAATCATAAGAAATTCGCTTATTTAGAAGTGGCGCGCCT
TATTTATATAATTCATCCATACCATGGGTAATACCAGCAGCAGTAACAAATTCTAACAAGACCATGTGGT
CTCTCTTTTCGTTTGGATCTTTGGATAAGGCAGATTGAGTGGATAAGTAATGGTTGTCTGGTAACAAGAC
TGGACCATCACCAATTGGAGTATTTTGTTGATAATGGTCAGCTAATTGAACAGAACCATCTTCAATGTTG
TGTCTAATTTTGAAGTTAACTTTGATACCATTCTTTTGTTTGTCAGCCATGATGTAAACATTGTGAGAGT
TATAGTTGTATTCCAATTTGTGACCTAAAATGTTACCATCTTCTTTAAAATCAATACCTTTTAATTCGAT
TCTATTAACTAAGGTATCACCTTCAAACTTGACTTCAGCTCTGGTCTTGTAGTTACCGTCATCTTTGAAA
AAAATAGTTCTTTCTTGAACATAACCTTCTGGCATGGCAGACTTGAAAAAGTCATGTTGTTTCATATGAT
CTGGGTATCTAGAAAAACATTGAACACCATAAGTTAAAGTAGTGACTAAGGTTGGCCATGGAACTGGCAA
TTTACCAGTAGTACAAATAAATTTTAAGGTCAATTTACCGTAAGTAGCATCACCTTCACCTTCACCGGAG
ACAGAAAATTTGTGACCATTAACATCACCATCTAATTCAACCAAAATTGGGACAACACCAGTGAATAATT
CTTCACCTTTAGACATGAATGGCTTCTCTAGATCACGCGTTGGAACTGGAATTTTGTACAATTCATCAAT
ACCATGGGTAATACCAGCAGCAGTAACAAATTCTAACAAGACCATGTGGTCTCTCTTT
